>Addgene plasmid #185778 | PGK-AID-CTERM-GFP | addgene full sequence | sequence record 372482 | Addgene NGS Result
GCGCCCAATACGCAAACCGCCTCTCCCCGCGCGTTGGCCGATTCATTAATGCAGCTGGCACGACAGGTTT
CCCGACTGGAAAGCGGGCAGTGAGCGCAACGCAATTAATGTGAGTTAGCTCACTCATTAGGCACCCCAGG
CTTTACACTTTATGCTTCCGGCTCGTATGTTGTGTGGAATTGTGAGCGGATAACAATTTCACACAGGAAA
CAGCTATGACCATGATTACGCCAAGCGCGCAATTAACCCTCACTAAAGGGAACAAAAGCTGGAGCTGCAA
GCTTAATGTAGTCTTATGCAATACTCTTGTAGTCTTGCAACATGGTAACGATGAGTTAGCAACATGCCTT
ACAAGGAGAGAAAAAGCACCGTGCATGCCGATTGGTGGAAGTAAGGTGGTACGATCGTGCCTTATTAGGA
AGGCAACAGACGGGTCTGACATGGATTGGACGAACCACTGAATTGCCGCATTGCAGAGATATTGTATTTA
AGTGCCTAGCTCGATACATAAACGGGTCTCTCTGGTTAGACCAGATCTGAGCCTGGGAGCTCTCTGGCTA
ACTAGGGAACCCACTGCTTAAGCCTCAATAAAGCTTGCCTTGAGTGCTTCAAGTAGTGTGTGCCCGTCTG
TTGTGTGACTCTGGTAACTAGAGATCCCTCAGACCCTTTTAGTCAGTGTGGAAAATCTCTAGCAGTGGCG
CCCGAACAGGGACTTGAAAGCGAAAGGGAAACCAGAGGAGCTCTCTCGACGCAGGACTCGGCTTGCTGAA
GCGCGCACGGCAAGAGGCGAGGGGCGGCGACTGGTGAGTACGCCAAAAATTTTGACTAGCGGAGGCTAGA
AGGAGAGAGATGGGTGCGAGAGCGTCAGTATTAAGCGGGGGAGAATTAGATCGCGATGGGAAAAAATTCG
GTTAAGGCCAGGGGGAAAGAAAAAATATAAATTAAAACATATAGTATGGGCAAGCAGGGAGCTAGAACGA
TTCGCAGTTAATCCTGGCCTGTTAGAAACATCAGAAGGCTGTAGACAAATACTGGGACAGCTACAACCAT
CCCTTCAGACAGGATCAGAAGAACTTAGATCATTATATAATACAGTAGCAACCCTCTATTGTGTGCATCA
AAGGATAGAGATAAAAGACACCAAGGAAGCTTTAGACAAGATAGAGGAAGAGCAAAACAAAAGTAAGACC
ACCGCACAGCAAGCGGCCGCTGATCTTCAGACCTGGAGGAGGAGATATGAGGGACAATTGGAGAAGTGAA
TTATATAAATATAAAGTAGTAAAAATTGAACCATTAGGAGTAGCACCCACCAAGGCAAAGAGAAGAGTGG
TGCAGAGAGAAAAAAGAGCAGTGGGAATAGGAGCTTTGTTCCTTGGGTTCTTGGGAGCAGCAGGAAGCAC
TATGGGCGCAGCGTCAATGACGCTGACGGTACAGGCCAGACAATTATTGTCTGGTATAGTGCAGCAGCAG
AACAATTTGCTGAGGGCTATTGAGGCGCAACAGCATCTGTTGCAACTCACAGTCTGGGGCATCAAGCAGC
TCCAGGCAAGAATCCTGGCTGTGGAAAGATACCTAAAGGATCAACAGCTCCTGGGGATTTGGGGTTGCTC
TGGAAAACTCATTTGCACCACTGCTGTGCCTTGGAATGCTAGTTGGAGTAATAAATCTCTGGAACAGATT
TGGAATCACACGACCTGGATGGAGTGGGACAGAGAAATTAACAATTACACAAGCTTAATACACTCCTTAA
TTGAAGAATCGCAAAACCAGCAAGAAAAGAATGAACAAGAATTATTGGAATTAGATAAATGGGCAAGTTT
GTGGAATTGGTTTAACATAACAAATTGGCTGTGGTATATAAAATTATTCATAATGATAGTAGGAGGCTTG
GTAGGTTTAAGAATAGTTTTTGCTGTACTTTCTATAGTGAATAGAGTTAGGCAGGGATATTCACCATTAT
CGTTTCAGACCCACCTCCCAACCCCGAGGGGACCCTATTCCAGCACATATGTTGCGCCTTTTCCAAGGCA
GCCCTGGGTTTGCGCAGGGACGCGGCTGCTCTGGGCGTGGTTCCGGGAAACGCAGCGGCGCCGACCCTGG
GTCTCGCACATTCTTCACGTCCGTTCGCAGCGTCACCCGGATCTTCGCCGCTACCCTTGTGGGCCCCCCG
GCGACGCTTCCTGCTCCGCCCCTAAGTCGGGAAGGTTCCTTGCGGTTCGCGGCGTGCCGGACGTGACAAA
CGGAAGCCGCACGTCTCACTAGTACCCTCGCAGACGGACAGCGCCAGGGAGCAATGGCAGCGCGCCGACC
GCGATGGGCTGTGGCCAATAGCGGCTGCTCAGCAGGGCGCGCCGAGAGCAGCGGCCGGGAAGGGGCGGTG
CGGGAGGCGGGGTGTGGGGCGGTAGTGTGGGCCCTGTTCCTGCCCGCGCGGTGTTCCGCATTCTGCAAGC
CTCCGGAGCGCACGTCGGCAGTCGGCTCCCTCGTTGACCGAATCACCGACCTCTCTCCCCAGCAGACTGA
GTCGGCCGGTCGAATCAAGCTTATCGATACCGTCGACTCCGGAATAGCCACCATAGCCACCGCCACCATG
ACCGAGTACAAGCCAACTGTCCGCTTGGCAACCCGCGACGATGTGCCCAGGGCCGTCCGCACGCTGGCTG
CTGCCTTCGCCGACTACCCAGCCACCCGCCACACCGTGGACCCGGACCGCCACATCGAGCGCGTCACCGA
GCTGCAGGAGCTCTTCCTCACCCGAGTTGGCCTTGACATTGGCAAGGTCTGGGTGGCGGACGACGGTGCT
GCCGTGGCCGTCTGGACCACCCCCGAGTCGGTCGAGGCTGGCGCCGTGTTCGCCGAGATCGGGCCGCGCA
TGGCCGAGCTTTCGGGCTCCCGGTTGGCTGCCCAACAGCAGATGGAGGGGCTGTTGGCACCCCACCGCCC
CAAGGAGCCGGCCTGGTTCCTGGCCACAGTTGGTGTCTCTCCCGACCACCAGGGCAAGGGCCTGGGCAGC
GCCGTGGTGCTGCCTGGGGTCGAGGCTGCCGAGCGCGCTGGCGTCCCTGCCTTCCTGGAGACCTCTGCCC
CTCGCAACTTGCCCTTCTACGAGCGCCTGGGCTTCACCGTCACCGCGGACGTCGAGGTGCCCGAGGGGCC
GCGCACCTGGTGCATGACCCGCAAGCCTGGGGCAGGCTCCGGAGCCACCAACTTTTCCCTGCTGAAGCAG
GCTGGCGACGTCGAGGAGAACCCTGGCCCTGGATCCGTCAGTAAAGGGGAAGAATTGTTTACGGGTGTTG
TTCCGATACTTGTTGAATTGGATGGGGATGTGAATGGTCATAAATTTTCCGTTAGTGGTGAAGGGGAAGG
TGACGCTACTTATGGTAAATTGACATTGAAATTTATTTGTACTACAGGAAAACTTCCAGTCCCATGGCCG
ACTTTGGTAACGACTCTTACATATGGAGTCCAATGTTTTAGTAGGTATCCAGATCACATGAAACAACATG
ATTTCTTTAAATCAGCAATGCCTGAGGGATATGTTCAAGAACGAACAATATTCTTTAAAGATGATGGGAA
CTATAAGACAAGGGCAGAAGTCAAATTTGAAGGTGATACACTCGTTAATCGGATTGAACTGAAAGGGATA
GATTTTAAGGAAGATGGGAATATTCTTGGGCACAAACTTGAATATAATTATAATTCCCATAATGTATACA
TAATGGCTGACAAGCAGAAGAATGGAATTAAAGTCAATTTTAAAATAAGGCATAATATAGAAGATGGGAG
TGTCCAATTGGCTGATCATTACCAACAAAATACACCTATTGGGGATGGTCCTGTCCTCTTGCCTGATAAT
CATTATCTTTCTACACAATCTGCTCTCTCAAAGGACCCTAATGAAAAGCGCGACCATATGGTGTTGTTGG
AATTTGTCACTGCTGCAGGCATTACCCTGGGAATGGATGAACTCTATAAAGAATTCGCTGAAGCTGCTGC
AAAGGAAGCTGCAGCTAAGGAGGCTGCAGCTAAGGCTAAGGAGAAGAGTGCTTGTCCTAAAGATCCAGCC
AAACCTCCGGCCAAGGCACAAGTTGTGGGATGGCCACCGGTGAGATCATACCGGAAGAACGTGATGGTTT
CCTGCCAAAAATCAAGCGGTGGCCCGGAGGCGGCGGCGTTCGTGAAGGTATCAATGGACGGAGCACCGTA
CTTGAGGAAAATCGATTTGAGGATGTATAAAGGTAAGCCTATCCCTAACCCTCTCCTCGGTCTCGATTCT
ACGTGAGTACAAGTAAACTAGTAAGCTTGGCGTAACTAGATCTTGAGACAAATGGCAGTATTCATCCACA
ATTTTAAAAGAAAAGGGGGGATTGGGGGGTACAGTGCAGGGGAAAGAATAGTAGACATAATAGCAACAGA
CATACAAACTAAAGAATTACAAAAACAAATTACAAAAATTCAAAATTTTCGGGTTTATTACAGGGACAGC
AGAGATCCACTTTGGGCTCGAGCTTGGTTCATTCTCAAGCCTACGCGTTAAGTCGACAATCAACCTCTGG
ATTACAAAATTTGTGAAAGATTGACTGGTATTCTTAACTATGTTGCTCCTTTTACGCTATGTGGATACGC
TGCTTTAATGCCTTTGTATCATGCTATTGCTTCCCGTATGGCTTTCATTTTCTCCTCCTTGTATAAATCC
TGGTTGCTGTCTCTTTATGAGGAGTTGTGGCCCGTTGTCAGGCAACGTGGCGTGGTGTGCACTGTGTTTG
CTGACGCAACCCCCACTGGTTGGGGCATTGCCACCACCTGTCAGCTCCTTTCCGGGACTTTCGCTTTCCC
CCTCCCTATTGCCACGGCGGAACTCATCGCCGCCTGCCTTGCCCGCTGCTGGACAGGGGCTCGGCTGTTG
GGCACTGACAATTCCGTGGTGTTGTCGGGGAAATCATCGTCCTTTCCTTGGCTGCTCGCCTGTGTTGCCA
CCTGGATTCTGCGCGGGACGTCCTTCTGCTACGTCCCTTCGGCCCTCAATCCAGCGGACCTTCCTTCCCG
CGGCCTGCTGCCGGCTCTGCGGCCTCTTCCGCGTCTTCGCCTTCGCCCTCAGACGAGTCGGATCTCCCTT
TGGGCCGCCTCCCCGCGTCGACTTTAAGACCAATGACTTACAAGGCAGCTGTAGATCTTAGCCACTTTTT
AAAAGAAAAGGGGGGACTGGAAGGGCTAATTCACTCCCAACGAAGACAAGATCTGCTTTTTGCTTGTACT
GGGTCTCTCTGGTTAGACCAGATCTGAGCCTGGGAGCTCTCTGGCTAACTAGGGAACCCACTGCTTAAGC
CTCAATAAAGCTTGCCTTGAGTGCTTCAAGTAGTGTGTGCCCGTCTGTTGTGTGACTCTGGTAACTAGAG
ATCCCTCAGACCCTTTTAGTCAGTGTGGAAAATCTCTAGCAGTACGTATAGTAGTTCATGTCATCTTATT
ATTCAGTATTTATAACTTGCAAAGAAATGAATATCAGAGAGTGAGAGGAACTTGTTTATTGCAGCTTATA
ATGGTTACAAATAAAGCAATAGCATCACAAATTTCACAAATAAAGCATTTTTTTCACTGCATTCTAGTTG
TGGTTTGTCCAAACTCATCAATGTATCTTATCATGTCTGGCTCTAGCTATCCCGCCCCTAACTCCGCCCA
TCCCGCCCCTAACTCCGCCCAGTTCCGCCCATTCTCCGCCCCATGGCTGACTAATTTTTTTTATTTATGC
AGAGGCCGAGGCCGCCTCGGCCTCTGAGCTATTCCAGAAGTAGTGAGGAGGCTTTTTTGGAGGCCTAGGG
ACGTACCCAATTCGCCCTATAGTGAGTCGTATTACGCGCGCTCACTGGCCGTCGTTTTACAACGTCGTGA
CTGGGAAAACCCTGGCGTTACCCAACTTAATCGCCTTGCAGCACATCCCCCTTTCGCCAGCTGGCGTAAT
AGCGAAGAGGCCCGCACCGATCGCCCTTCCCAACAGTTGCGCAGCCTGAATGGCGAATGGG
[124 nt withheld, positions 6012-6135]
C
[91 nt withheld, positions 6137-6227]
A
[49 nt withheld, positions 6229-6277]
CCTTTGACGTTGGAGTCCACGTTCTTT
[37 nt withheld, positions 6305-6341]
ACCCTATCTCGGTCTATTCTTTTGATTTATAAGGGATTTTGCCGATTTCGGCCTATTGGTTAAAAAATGA
GCTGATTTAACAAAAATTTAACGCGAATTTTAACAAAATATTAACGCTTACAATTTAGGTGGCACTTTTC
GGGGAAATGTGCGCGGAACCCCTATTTGTTTATTTTTCTAAATACATTCAAATATGTATCCGCTCATGAG
ACAATAACCCTGATAAATGCTTCAATAATATTGAAAAAGGAAGAGTATGAGTATTCAACATTTCCGTGTC
GCCCTTATTCCCTTTTTTGCGGCATTTTGCCTTCCTGTTTTTGCTCACCCAGAAACGCTGGTGAAAGTAA
AAGATGCTGAAGATCAGTTGGGTGCACGAGTGGGTTACATCGAACTGGATCTCAACAGCGGTAAGATCCT
TGAGAGTTTTCGCCCCGAAGAACGTTTTCCAATGATGAGCACTTTTAAAGTTCTGCTATGTGGCGCGGTA
TTATCCCGTATTGACGCCGGGCAAGAGCAACTCGGTCGCCGCATACACTATTCTCAGAATGACTTGGTTG
AGTACTCACCAGTCACAGAAAAGCATCTTACGGATGGCATGACAGTAAGAGAATTATGCAGTGCTGCCAT
AACCATGAGTGATAACACTGCGGCCAACTTACTTCTGACAACGATCGGAGGACCGAAGGAGCTAACCGCT
TTTTTGCACAACATGGGGGATCATGTAACTCGCCTTGATCGTTGGGAACCGGAGCTGAATGAAGCCATAC
CAAACGACGAGCGTGACACCACGATGCCTGTAGCAATGGCAACAACGTTGCGCAAACTATTAACTGGCGA
ACTACTTACTCTAGCTTCCCGGCAACAATTAATAGACTGGATGGAGGCGGATAAAGTTGCAGGACCACTT
CTGCGCTCGGCCCTTCCGGCTGGCTGGTTTATTGCTGATAAATCTGGAGCCGGTGAGCGTGGGTCTCGCG
GTATCATTGCAGCACTGGGGCCAGATGGTAAGCCCTCCCGTATCGTAGTTATCTACACGACGGGGAGTCA
GGCAACTATGGATGAACGAAATAGACAGATCGCTGAGATAGGTGCCTCACTGATTAAGCATTGGTAACTG
TCAGACCAAGTTTACTCATATATACTTTAGATTGATTTAAAACTTCATTTTTAATTTAAAAGGATCTAGG
TGAAGATCCTTTTTGATAATCTCATGACCAAAATCCCTTAACGTGAGTTTTCGTTCCACTGAGCGTCAGA
CCCCGTAGAAAAGATCAAAGGATCTTCTTGAGATCCTTTTTTTCTGCGCGTAATCTGCTGCTTGCAAACA
AAAAAACCACCGCTACCAGCGGTGGTTTGTTTGCCGGATCAAGAGCTACCAACTCTTTTTCCGAAGGTAA
CTGGCTTCAGCAGAGCGCAGATACCAAATACTGTTCTTCTAGTGTAGCCGTAGTTAGGCCACCACTTCAA
GAACTCTGTAGCACCGCCTACATACCTCGCTCTGCTAATCCTGTTACCAGTGGCTGCTGCCAGTGGCGAT
AAGTCGTGTCTTACCGGGTTGGACTCAAGACGATAGTTACCGGATAAGGCGCAGCGGTCGGGCTGAACGG
GGGGTTCGTGCACACAGCCCAGCTTGGAGCGAACGACCTACACCGAACTGAGATACCTACAGCGTGAGCT
ATGAGAAAGCGCCACGCTTCCCGAAGGGAGAAAGGCGGACAGGTATCCGGTAAGCGGCAGGGTCGGAACA
GGAGAGCGCACGAGGGAGCTTCCAGGGGGAAACGCCTGGTATCTTTATAGTCCTGTCGGGTTTCGCCACC
TCTGACTTGAGCGTCGATTTTTGTGATGCTCGTCAGGGGGGCGGAGCCTATGGAAAAACGCCAGCAACGC
GGCCTTTTTACGGTTCCTGGCCTTTTGCTGGCCTTTTGCTCACATGTTCTTTCCTGCGTTATCCCCTGAT
TCTGTGGATAACCGTATTACCGCCTTTGAGTGAGCTGATACCGCTCGCCGCAGCCGAACGACCGAGCGCA
GCGAGTCAGTGAGCGAGGAAGCGGAAGA
Features (pLannotate 1.2.2; 30 found; start..end, strand, type, name):
      1..93      +  CDS            lacI (fragment): lac repressor; lacI; The lac repressor binds to the lac operator to inhibit transcription in E. coli. This inhibition can be relieved by adding lactose or isopropyl-β-D-thiogalactopyranoside (IPTG).
    106..127     +  protein_bind   CAP binding site: CAP binding activates transcription in the presence of cAMP. E. coli catabolite activator protein
    142..172     +  promoter       lac promoter: promoter for the E. coli lac operon
    180..196     +  protein_bind   lac operator: The lac repressor binds to the lac operator to inhibit transcription in E. coli. This inhibition can be relieved by adding lactose or isopropyl-β-D-thiogalactopyranoside (IPTG). lac repressor encoded by lacI
    241..259     +  promoter       T3 promoter: promoter for bacteriophage T3 RNA polymerase
    287..513     +  promoter       RSV promoter: Rous sarcoma virus enhancer/promoter
    514..694     +  LTR            5' LTR (truncated): truncated 5' long terminal repeat (LTR) from HIV-1
    741..866     +  misc_feature   HIV-1 Ψ: packaging signal of human immunodeficiency virus type 1
    850..1213    +  CDS            HIV-1 gag (fragment): gag protein from human immunodeficiency virus 1; gag
   1359..1592    +  misc_feature   RRE: The Rev response element (RRE) of HIV-1 allows for Rev-dependent mRNA export from the nucleus to the cytoplasm.
   1969..1995    +  CDS            Rev (fragment): human immunodeficiency virus 1 (HIV-1) Rev protein; rev; enhances nuclear export of unspliced and incompletely spliced viral mRNAs
   2012..2512    +  promoter       hPGK promoter: human phosphoglycerate kinase 1 promoter
   2534..2557    +  misc_feature   MCS (fragment): pBluescript multiple cloning site
   2588..3184    +  CDS            pac: PUAC_STRAD - Protein predicted: Swiss-Prot protein existence level 4. Detoxification of puromycin. From Streptomyces alboniger.
   3257..3970    +  CDS            EGFP: EGFP is a basic (constitutively fluorescent) green fluorescent protein published in 1996, derived from Aequorea victoria. It is reported to be a rapidly-maturing weak dimer with moderate acid sensitivity.
   4028..4231    +  CDS            mini-AID: minimal degron from the auxin-responsive IAA17 protein of Arabidopsis thaliana (Kubota et al., 2013) acts as an auxin-inducible degron (AID) in the presence of TIR1
   4232..4273    +  CDS            V5 tag: epitope tag from simian virus 5
   4342..4459    +  misc_feature   cPPT/CTS: central polypurine tract and central termination sequence of HIV-1
   4503..4522    +  intron         EF-1α intron A (fragment): truncated intron upstream of the start codon of human EF-1α
   4538..5126    +  misc_feature   WPRE: woodchuck hepatitis virus posttranscriptional regulatory element
   5177..5196    +  misc_feature   cPPT/CTS (fragment): central polypurine tract and central termination sequence of HIV-1
   5198..5431    +  LTR            3' LTR (ΔU3): self-inactivating 3' long terminal repeat (LTR) from HIV-1
   5509..5630    +  polyA_signal   SV40 poly(A) signal: SV40 polyadenylation signal
   5670..5805    +  rep_origin     SV40 ori: SV40 origin of replication
   5826..5844    -  promoter       T7 promoter: promoter for bacteriophage T7 RNA polymerase
   5852..6007    +  CDS            lacZα (fragment): LacZα fragment of β-galactosidase; lacZ fragment
   6012..6440    +  rep_origin     f1 ori (sequence partly withheld): f1 bacteriophage origin of replication; arrow indicates direction of (+) strand synthesis
   6493..6597    +  promoter       AmpR promoter: bla
   6598..7458    +  CDS            AmpR: β-lactamase; bla; confers resistance to ampicillin, carbenicillin, and related antibiotics
   7629..8217    +  rep_origin     ori: high-copy-number ColE1/pMB1/pBR322/pUC origin of replication
