[The description below was written by a language model from this plasmid's Addgene catalogue record and pLannotate feature annotations shown in this document.]
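Description:
PGK-AID-CTERM-GFP is a third-generation-style, self-inactivating HIV-1 lentiviral transfer plasmid of about 8.4 kb that expresses GFP carrying a C-terminal auxin-inducible degron. It is propagated in E. coli through a high-copy ColE1/pUC origin with ampicillin resistance (β-lactamase). It also carries an f1 origin, an SV40 origin and leftover lac/lacZα, T3 and T7 elements from the parental cloning backbone. The viral portion comprises an RSV promoter driving a truncated 5′ LTR, the Ψ packaging signal with a gag fragment, the Rev response element, a cPPT/CTS, WPRE and a ΔU3 3′ LTR followed by an SV40 polyadenylation signal. These elements allow Rev-dependent packaging of the genome when helper functions are supplied in trans, and they leave the integrated provirus without LTR promoter activity.

The payload is driven by the human PGK promoter. In the feature table, the puromycin N-acetyltransferase gene (pac) lies directly downstream of the promoter, followed after a short unannotated gap by EGFP, the mini-AID degron from Arabidopsis IAA17 and a V5 epitope tag. No second promoter is annotated between pac and EGFP, so both appear to come from one transcript. The linking element (for example a 2A peptide) is not annotated, and the record does not state what it is. Puromycin selects transduced mammalian cells, V5 allows immunodetection, and the mini-AID tag makes the fusion degradable on auxin addition in cells that express the TIR1 F-box protein, which this plasmid does not supply. BamHI and EcoRI sites flanking GFP are retained, so the reporter can be swapped for a gene of interest. The construct therefore serves both as a fluorescent degradation reporter and as a cloning template, and it was deposited with a study comparing conditional degron tag technologies for target validation.
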