Addgene plasmid #185778: PGK-AID-CTERM-GFP
Purpose: Degron-GFP fusion plasmid with restriction sites BamH1 and EcoR1 around GFP for subcloning
Depositing lab: Alessandra Ianari & William Sellers. Depositing organization: Broad Institute. Publication: Systematic profiling of conditional degron tag technologies for target validation studies. Bondeson DP, Mullin-Bernstein Z, Oliver S, Skipper TA, Atack TC, Bick N, Ching M, Guirguis AA, Kwon J, Langan C, Millson D, Paolella BR, Tran K, Wie SJ, Vazquez F, Tothova Z, Golub TR, Sellers WR, Ianari A. Nat Commun. 2022 Sep 20;13(1):5495. doi: 10.1038/s41467-022-33246-4. PubMed 36127368.
Backbone
  Vector backbone: PGK-AID-CTERM
  Vector type: Lentiviral
  Selectable markers: Puromycin
Growth in bacteria
  Bacterial resistance: Ampicillin, 100 μg/mL
  Growth temperature: 30°C
  Growth strain: NEB Stable
  Copy number: High Copy
Gene/Insert
  Gene/Insert name: GFP
  Species: Other
  Insert size (bp): 730
  Mutation: none
  Promoter: PGK
  Tag / fusion protein: V5, AID (C terminal on insert)
  Cloning method: Restriction Enzyme; 5′ cloning site BamH1 (not destroyed); 3′ cloning site EcoR1 (not destroyed)
Terms and licenses: Academic/Nonprofit Terms; Industry Terms: Not Available to Industry
How to cite: PGK-AID-CTERM-GFP was a gift from Alessandra Ianari & William Sellers (Addgene plasmid # 185778 ; http://n2t.net/addgene:185778 ; RRID:Addgene_185778)
